Addgene plasmid #39078: CBLC
Purpose: Bacterial expression for structure determination; may not be full ORF
Depositing lab: Nicola Burgess-Brown. Depositing organization: University of Oxford.
Backbone
  Vector backbone: pNIC-CTHF
  Backbone manufacturer: SGC
  Vector type: Bacterial Expression
Growth in bacteria
  Bacterial resistance: Kanamycin, 50 μg/mL
  Growth temperature: 37°C
  Growth strain: Mach1
  Copy number: Low Copy
Gene/Insert
  Gene/Insert name: CBLC (alt names: Cas-Br-M ecotropic retroviral transforming sequence c isoform 1; BC028915, gi|195927027; PDB:3OP0)
  Species: H. sapiens (human)
  Insert size (bp): 1042
  Mutation: A64E
  Entrez Gene: CBLC (a.k.a. CBL-3, CBL-SL, RNF57)
  Tag / fusion protein: TEV-His6-Flag (C terminal on insert)
  Cloning method: Ligation Independent Cloning
  Sequencing primers: 5′ T7; 3′ T7-term
Terms and licenses: Academic/Nonprofit Terms; Industry Terms: Not Available to Industry
How to cite: CBLC was a gift from Nicola Burgess-Brown (Addgene plasmid # 39078 ; http://n2t.net/addgene:39078 ; RRID:Addgene_39078)
