[The description below was written by a language model from this plasmid's Addgene catalogue record.]
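Description:
CBLC is a bacterial expression plasmid built on the pNIC-CTHF backbone from the SGC, designed to produce a recombinant fragment of the human CBLC protein (also known as CBL-3, CBL-SL or RNF57) for structure determination. It is maintained in E. coli as a low-copy plasmid under kanamycin selection. The record does not include a feature table, so the origin of replication and other backbone elements are not documented. The promoter is likewise not stated explicitly, although the listed T7 and T7-terminator sequencing primers indicate that the insert sits between T7 promoter and terminator sequences, as is typical of T7-driven expression vectors used in strains supplying T7 RNA polymerase.

The insert is about 1 kb of human CBLC coding sequence, introduced by ligation-independent cloning. The record cautions that it may not represent the full open reading frame, consistent with a construct trimmed to a domain boundary suited to crystallisation, and it references a deposited PDB structure. The sequence carries an A64E substitution relative to the reference. The protein is expressed with a C-terminal TEV-His6-Flag tag: the hexahistidine stretch allows immobilised metal affinity purification, the Flag epitope supports antibody-based detection or capture, and the TEV protease site between the protein and the tags permits their removal after purification. The plasmid is intended for producing and purifying CBLC protein for structural and related biochemical work.
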