>Addgene plasmid #39078 | CBLC | depositor partial sequence | sequence record 49136 | CBLC sequence 1042 bps
CTTAAGAAGGAGATATACTATGGGGCGACAGTGGGAAGAGGCCCGCGCCCTGGGCCGGGCAGTCAGGATG
CTGCAGCGCCTAGAAGAGCAATGCGTCGACCCCCGGCTGTCCGTGAGTCCCCCTTCGCTGCGGGACCTGC
TGCCCCGCACAGCGCAGCTGCTTCGAGAGGTGGCCCATTCTCGGCGGGAGGCCGGCGGAGGCGGCCCCGG
GGGTCCCGGCGGCTCTGGGGACTTTCTACTCATCTACCTGGCCAATCTGGAGGCCAAGAGCAGGCAGGTG
GCCGCGCTGCTGCCTCCCCGGGGCCGAAGGAGTGCCAACGACGAGCTCTTCCGGGCGGGCTCCAGACTCA
GGCGACAGCTGGCCAAGCTGGCCATCATCTTCAGCCACATGCACGCAGAGCTGCACGCACTCTTCCCCGG
GGGAAAGTACTGTGGACACATGTACCAGCTCACCAAGGCCCCCGCCCACACCTTCTGGAGGGAAAGTTGC
GGAGCCCGGTGTGTGCTGCCCTGGGCTGAGTTTGAGTCCCTCCTGGGCACCTGCCACCCTGTGGAACCAG
GCTGCACAGCCCTGGCCTTGCGCACCACCATTGACCTCACCTGCAGCGGGCACGTGTCCATCTTCGAGTT
CGACGTCTTCACCAGGCTCTTTCAGCCATGGCCAACACTCCTCAAGAACTGGCAGCTCCTGGCAGTCAAC
CACCCAGGCTACATGGCCTTCCTCACCTATGATGAGGTCCAAGAGCGTCTGCAGGCCTGCAGGGACAAGC
CAGGCAGTTACATCTTCCGGCCCAGCTGTACTCGCCTGGGGCAGTGGGCCATCGGCTATGTGAGCTCAGA
TGGCAGCATCCTGCAGACCATCCCTGCCAACAAACCCCTGTCCCAGGTGCTCCTGGAGGGACAGAAGGAC
GGCTTCTACCTCTACCCAGATGGAAAGACCCACAACCCAGACCTGACTGAGCTCGGCGCAGAGAACCTCT
ACTTCCAATCGCACCATCATCACCACCATGATTACAAGGATGACGACGATAAGTGAGGATCC
