>Addgene plasmid #39078 | CBLC | addgene partial sequence | sequence record 54138 | pBRrevBam_primer
ATGCCGGCCACGATGCGTCCGGCGTAGAGGATCGAGATCTCGATCCCGCGAAATTAATACGACTCACTAT
AGGGGAATTGTGAGCGGATAACAATTCCCCTCTAGAAATAATTTTGTTTAACCTTAAGAAGGAGATATAC
TATGGGGCGACAGTGGGAAGAGGCCCGCGCCCTGGGCCGGGCAGTCAGGATGCTGCAGCGCCTAGAAGAG
CAATGCGTCGACCCCCGGCTGTCCGTGAGTCCCCCTTCGCTGCGGGACCTGCTGCCCCGCACAGCGCAGC
TGCTTCGAGAGGTGGCCCATTCTCGGCGGGAGGCCGGCGGAGGCGGCCCCGGGGGTCCCGGCGGCTCTGG
GGACTTTCTACTCATCTACCTGGCCAATCTGGAGGCCAAGAGCAGGCAGGTGGCCGCGCTGCTGCCTCCC
CGGGGCCGAAGGAGTGCCAACGACGAGCTCTTCCGGGCGGGCTCCAGACTCAGGCGACAGCTGGCCAAGC
TGGCCATCATCTTCAGCCACATGCACGCAGAGCTGCACGCACTCTTCCCCGGGGGAAAGTACTGTGGACA
CATGTACCAGCTCACCAAGGCCCCCGCCCACACCTTCTGGAGGGAAAGTTGCGGAGCCCGGTGTGTGCTG
CCCTGGGCTGAGTTTGAGTCCCTCCTGGGCACCTGCCACCCTGTGGAACCAGGCTGCACAGCCCTGGCCT
TGCGCACCACCATTGACCTCACCTGCAGCGGGCACGTGTCCATCTTCGAGTTCGACGTCTTCACCAGGCT
CTTTCAGCCATGGCCAACACTCCTCAAGAACTGGCAGCTCCTGGCAGTCAACCACCCAGGCTACATGGCC
TTCCTCACCTATGATGAGGTCCAAGAGCGTCTGCAGGCCTGCAGGGACAAGCCAGGCAGTTACAT
