>Addgene plasmid #39078 | CBLC | addgene partial sequence | sequence record 55197 | T7-term
TCCTTTCGGGCTTTGTTAGCAGCCGGATCTCAGTGGTGGTGGTGGTGGTGCTCGAGTGCGGCCGCAAGCT
TGTCGACGGAGCTCGAATTCGGATCCTCACTTATCGTCGTCATCCTTGTAATCATGGTGGTGATGATGGT
GCGATTGGAAGTAGAGGTTCTCTGCGCCGAGCTCAGTCAGGTCTGGGTTGTGGGTCTTTCCATCTGGGTA
GAGGTAGAAGCCGTCCTTCTGTCCCTCCAGGAGCACCTGGGACAGGGGTTTGTTGGCAGGGATGGTCTGC
AGGATGCTGCCATCTGAGCTCACATAGCCGATGGCCCACTGCCCCAGGCGAGTACAGCTGGGCCGGAAGA
TGTAACTGCCTGGCTTGTCCCTGCAGGCCTGCAGACGCTCTTGGACCTCATCATAGGTGAGGAAGGCCAT
GTAGCCTGGGTGGTTGACTGCCAGGAGCTGCCAGTTCTTGAGGAGTGTTGGCCATGGCTGAAAGAGCCTG
GTGAAGACGTCGAACTCGAAGATGGACACGTGCCCGCTGCAGGTGAGGTCAATGGTGGTGCGCAAGGCCA
GGGCTGTGCAGCCTGGTTCCACAGGGTGGCAGGTGCCCAGGAGGGACTCAAACTCAGCCCAGGGCAGCAC
ACACCGGGCTCCGCAACTTTCCCTCCAGAAGGTGTGGGCGGGGGCCTTGGTGAGCTGGTACATGTGTCCA
CAGTACTTTCCCCCGGGGAAGAGTGCGTGCAGCTCTGCGTGCATGTGGCTGAAGATGATGGCCAGCTTGG
CCAGCTGTCGCCTGAGTCTGGAGCCCGCCCGGAAGAGCTCGTCGTTGGCACTCCTTCGGCCCCGGGGAGG
CAGCAGCGCGGCCACCTGCCTGCTCTTGGCCTCCAGATTGGCCAGGTAGATGAGTAGAAAGTCCCCAGAG
CCGCCGGGACCCCCGGGGCCGCCTCCGCCGGCCTCCCGCCGAGAATGGGCCACCTCTCGAAGCAGCTGCG
CTGTGCGGGGCAGCAGGTCCCGCAGCGAAGGGA
